Addgene plasmid #185073: KBB280
Purpose: Larger fusion of Nma111 nuclear localization signal to GFP
Depositing lab: Ken Belanger. Depositing organization: Colgate University. Publication: Nuclear localisation is crucial for the proapoptotic activity of the HtrA-like serine protease Nma111p. Belanger KD, Walter D, Henderson TA, Yelton AL, O'Brien TG, Belanger KG, Geier SJ, Fahrenkrog B. J Cell Sci. 2009 Nov 1;122(Pt 21):3931-41. doi: 10.1242/jcs.056887. Epub 2009 Oct 6. PubMed 19808885.
Backbone
  Vector backbone: pRS316
  Vector type: Yeast Expression
  Selectable markers: URA3
Growth in bacteria
  Bacterial resistance: Ampicillin, 100 μg/mL
  Growth temperature: 37°C
  Growth strain: DH5alpha
  Copy number: High Copy
Gene/Insert
  Gene/Insert name: NMA111
  Species: S. cerevisiae (budding yeast)
  Mutation: NMA111 aa 1-83
  Tag / fusion protein: GFP (C terminal on insert)
  Cloning method: Restriction Enzyme; 5′ cloning site unknown (unknown if destroyed)
Terms and licenses: Academic/Nonprofit Terms; Industry Terms: Not Available to Industry
How to cite: KBB280 was a gift from Ken Belanger (Addgene plasmid # 185073 ; http://n2t.net/addgene:185073 ; RRID:Addgene_185073)
