[The description below was written by a language model from this plasmid's Addgene catalogue record and pLannotate feature annotations shown in this document.]
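Description:
KBB280 is a yeast expression plasmid built on pRS316, a low-copy centromeric shuttle vector for Saccharomyces cerevisiae. In yeast it is maintained through the CEN6/ARS element and selected by the URA3 auxotrophic marker, which complements uracil auxotrophy and can be counterselected with 5-fluoroorotic acid. In E. coli it replicates to high copy from a ColE1/pUC-type origin and is selected with ampicillin through the β-lactamase gene. The backbone also carries the usual pBluescript-derived elements: an f1 origin, lac promoter/operator and lacZα remnants, and T3 and T7 promoters flanking the split multiple cloning site.

The insert encodes the N-terminal 83 amino acids of Nma111p, the yeast HtrA-like nuclear serine protease implicated in apoptosis, fused in frame at its C terminus to GFP. The record describes this as the larger of the fusions joining the Nma111 nuclear localization signal to GFP, so the construct serves as a reporter for testing whether this N-terminal region is sufficient to direct a heterologous fluorescent protein into the nucleus. About 350 bp of unannotated sequence lies between the cloning site and the start of the NMA111 fragment. No yeast promoter is annotated or stated in the record, so the element driving expression cannot be identified from what is given. Downstream of GFP, the annotation shows a short T7 gene 10-derived tag fragment, a T7 terminator and a piece of a tetracycline resistance gene. These look like sequence carried over from a bacterial vector that supplied the GFP cassette, although the record does not say so.
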