Features (pLannotate 1.2.2; 24 found; start..end, strand, type, name):
    380..484     +  promoter       AmpR promoter: bla
    485..1345    +  CDS            AmpR: β-lactamase; bla; confers resistance to ampicillin, carbenicillin, and related antibiotics
   1516..2104    +  rep_origin     ori: high-copy-number ColE1/pMB1/pBR322/pUC origin of replication
   2287..2379    +  CDS            lacI (fragment): lac repressor; lacI; The lac repressor binds to the lac operator to inhibit transcription in E. coli. This inhibition can be relieved by adding lactose or isopropyl-β-D-thiogalactopyranoside (IPTG).
   2392..2413    +  protein_bind   CAP binding site: CAP binding activates transcription in the presence of cAMP. E. coli catabolite activator protein
   2428..2458    +  promoter       lac promoter: promoter for the E. coli lac operon
   2466..2482    +  protein_bind   lac operator: The lac repressor binds to the lac operator to inhibit transcription in E. coli. This inhibition can be relieved by adding lactose or isopropyl-β-D-thiogalactopyranoside (IPTG). lac repressor encoded by lacI
   2527..2545    +  promoter       T3 promoter: promoter for bacteriophage T3 RNA polymerase
   2557..2616    -  misc_feature   MCS (fragment): pBluescript multiple cloning site
   2962..3210    +  CDS            NMA111 (fragment): NM111_YEAST - Also known as YNM3. Experimental evidence at protein level: Swiss-Prot protein existence level 1. Nuclear serine protease which mediates apoptosis through proteolysis of the apoptotic inhibitor BIR1. From Saccharomyces cerevisiae (strain ATCC 204508 / S288c) (Baker's yeast).
   3209..3921    +  CDS            GFP (fragment): green fluorescent protein
   3929..3978    +  CDS            SET1 (fragment): solubility-enhancement tag derived from T7 phage gene 10B
   3986..4033    +  terminator     T7 terminator: transcription terminator for bacteriophage T7 RNA polymerase
   4059..4207    -  CDS            TcR (fragment): tetracycline efflux protein; tet; confers resistance to tetracycline
   4204..4232    -  misc_feature   MCS (fragment): pBluescript multiple cloning site
   4241..4259    -  promoter       T7 promoter: promoter for bacteriophage T7 RNA polymerase
   4262..4419    +  CDS            lacZα (fragment): LacZα fragment of β-galactosidase; lacZ fragment
   4423..4851    +  rep_origin     f1 ori (sequence partly withheld): f1 bacteriophage origin of replication; arrow indicates direction of (+) strand synthesis
   4879..4930    -  misc_feature   bom (fragment): basis of mobility region from pBR322
   5009..5812    -  CDS            URA3: orotidine-5'-phosphate decarboxylase, required for uracil biosynthesis; S. cerevisiae URA3; yeast auxotrophic marker, counterselectable with 5-fluoroorotic acid (5-FOA)
   5813..6028    -  promoter       URA3 promoter: S. cerevisiae URA3
   6036..6085    -  misc_feature   bom (fragment): basis of mobility region from pBR322
   6187..6222    -  CDS            rop (fragment): Rop protein, which maintains plasmids at low copy number; rop
   6290..343     -  misc_feature   CEN/ARS (across the origin): S. cerevisiae CEN6 centromere fused to an autonomously replicating sequence
>Addgene plasmid #185073 | KBB280 | addgene full sequence | sequence record 368133 | Addgene NGS Result
GGTTTAAAAAATTTCAACAAAAAGCGTACTTTACATATATATTTATTAGACAAGAAAAGCAGATTAAATA
GATATACATTCGATTAACGATAAGTAAAATGTAAAATCACAGGATTTTCGTGTGTGGTCTTCTACACAGA
CAAGATGAAACAATTCGGCATTAATACCTGAGAGCAGGAAGAGCAAGATAAAAGGTAGTATTTGTTGGCG
ATCCCCCTAGAGTCTTTTACATCTTCGGAAAACAAAAACTATTTTTTCTTTAATTTCTTTTTTTACTTTC
TATTTTTAATTTATATATTTATATTAAAAAATTTAAATTATAATTATTTTTATAGCACGTGATGAAAAGG
ACCCAGGTGGCACTTTTCGGGGAAATGTGCGCGGAACCCCTATTTGTTTATTTTTCTAAATACATTCAAA
TATGTATCCGCTCATGAGACAATAACCCTGATAAATGCTTCAATAATATTGAAAAAGGAAGAGTATGAGT
ATTCAACATTTCCGTGTCGCCCTTATTCCCTTTTTTGCGGCATTTTGCCTTCCTGTTTTTGCTCACCCAG
AAACGCTGGTGAAAGTAAAAGATGCTGAAGATCAGTTGGGTGCACGAGTGGGTTACATCGAACTGGATCT
CAACAGCGGTAAGATCCTTGAGAGTTTTCGCCCCGAAGAACGTTTTCCAATGATGAGCACTTTTAAAGTT
CTGCTATGTGGCGCGGTATTATCCCGTATTGACGCCGGGCAAGAGCAACTCGGTCGCCGCATACACTATT
CTCAGAATGACTTGGTTGAGTACTCACCAGTCACAGAAAAGCATCTTACGGATGGCATGACAGTAAGAGA
ATTATGCAGTGCTGCCATAACCATGAGTGATAACACTGCGGCCAACTTACTTCTGACAACGATCGGAGGA
CCGAAGGAGCTAACCGCTTTTTTGCACAACATGGGGGATCATGTAACTCGCCTTGATCGTTGGGAACCGG
AGCTGAATGAAGCCATACCAAACGACGAGCGTGACACCACGATGCCTGTAGCAATGGCAACAACGTTGCG
CAAACTATTAACTGGCGAACTACTTACTCTAGCTTCCCGGCAACAATTAATAGACTGGATGGAGGCGGAT
AAAGTTGCAGGACCACTTCTGCGCTCGGCCCTTCCGGCTGGCTGGTTTATTGCTGATAAATCTGGAGCCG
GTGAGCGTGGGTCTCGCGGTATCATTGCAGCACTGGGGCCAGATGGTAAGCCCTCCCGTATCGTAGTTAT
CTACACGACGGGGAGTCAGGCAACTATGGATGAACGAAATAGACAGATCGCTGAGATAGGTGCCTCACTG
ATTAAGCATTGGTAACTGTCAGACCAAGTTTACTCATATATACTTTAGATTGATTTAAAACTTCATTTTT
AATTTAAAAGGATCTAGGTGAAGATCCTTTTTGATAATCTCATGACCAAAATCCCTTAACGTGAGTTTTC
GTTCCACTGAGCGTCAGACCCCGTAGAAAAGATCAAAGGATCTTCTTGAGATCCTTTTTTTCTGCGCGTA
ATCTGCTGCTTGCAAACAAAAAAACCACCGCTACCAGCGGTGGTTTGTTTGCCGGATCAAGAGCTACCAA
CTCTTTTTCCGAAGGTAACTGGCTTCAGCAGAGCGCAGATACCAAATACTGTTCTTCTAGTGTAGCCGTA
GTTAGGCCACCACTTCAAGAACTCTGTAGCACCGCCTACATACCTCGCTCTGCTAATCCTGTTACCAGTG
GCTGCTGCCAGTGGCGATAAGTCGTGTCTTACCGGGTTGGACTCAAGACGATAGTTACCGGATAAGGCGC
AGCGGTCGGGCTGAACGGGGGGTTCGTGCACACAGCCCAGCTTGGAGCGAACGACCTACACCGAACTGAG
ATACCTACAGCGTGAGCTATGAGAAAGCGCCACGCTTCCCGAAGGGAGAAAGGCGGACAGGTATCCGGTA
AGCGGCAGGGTCGGAACAGGAGAGCGCACGAGGGAGCTTCCAGGGGGAAACGCCTGGTATCTTTATAGTC
CTGTCGGGTTTCGCCACCTCTGACTTGAGCGTCGATTTTTGTGATGCTCGTCAGGGGGGCGGAGCCTATG
GAAAAACGCCAGCAACGCGGCCTTTTTACGGTTCCTGGCCTTTTGCTGGCCTTTTGCTCACATGTTCTTT
CCTGCGTTATCCCCTGATTCTGTGGATAACCGTATTACCGCCTTTGAGTGAGCTGATACCGCTCGCCGCA
GCCGAACGACCGAGCGCAGCGAGTCAGTGAGCGAGGAAGCGGAAGAGCGCCCAATACGCAAACCGCCTCT
CCCCGCGCGTTGGCCGATTCATTAATGCAGCTGGCACGACAGGTTTCCCGACTGGAAAGCGGGCAGTGAG
CGCAACGCAATTAATGTGAGTTAGCTCACTCATTAGGCACCCCAGGCTTTACACTTTATGCTTCCGGCTC
GTATGTTGTGTGGAATTGTGAGCGGATAACAATTTCACACAGGAAACAGCTATGACCATGATTACGCCAA
GCTCGAAATTAACCCTCACTAAAGGGAACAAAAGCTGGTACCGGGCCCCCCCTCGAGGTCGACGGTATCG
ATAAGCTTGATATCGAATTCCTGCAGGCATCAGCATCAGCAAGATCCAAGAACCTAGAGTCACGATTGAA
ATATTTAATAATAAATGCTATGTATCATAGATAAACTAGAAAGAGGCAAGAAAAATTTAACAAGTTTCTT
AATTGAATATTATTTTACTGTCGCTACCATTATTAGACGCCATCTCAGCGTGTGACATGATAATTTTTCT
TTTTTTCTTTTTTTTTCCTCAAGGCGATGATATGAAACTTTCAAAAAATTTATATGTAAATAAAAAAGTT
CTACGAGGGTTTAAATACGGAAGTTTATTTAGAAGATATTTATACTCTGAATACACACGTAGAGTACAGT
AAAGGTTTTTTAGATCTACTAATGACCATATCGTTGAGCAATATAAAGAAAAGAGACCATTCTAAAATTT
CCGATGGAACTTCTGGTGAATCATCGCTTGTAAAAAGGAAACAGTTGGAAAGCGCCACCGGAGATCAAGA
GGAAGAATATACAGACCATGAAATCATTATAGAGCCGTTGCACTTTGCTAATAATAATAACACTGTACTC
ACAGATTCAGAAAATTATCTAAGATGGCAAAATACCATCTCCAACGTTGTTAAATCAGTGAGCAAAGGAG
AAGAACTCTTCACTGGAGTTGTCCCAATTCTTGTTGAATTAGATGGTGATGTTAATGGGCACAAATTTTC
TGTCAGTGGAGAGGGTGAAGGTGATGCAACATACGGAAAACTTACCCTTAAATTTATTTGCACTACTGGA
AAACTACCTGTTCCATGGCCAACACTTGTCACTACTTTCACTTATGGTGTTCAGTGCTTTTCAAGATACC
CGGATCATATGAAACGGCATGACTTTTTCAAGAGTGCCATGCCCGAAGGTTATGTACAGGAAAGAACTAT
ATTTTTCAAAGATGACGGGAACTACAAGACACGTGCTGAAGTCAAGTTTGAAGGTGATACCCTTGTTAAT
AGAATCGAGTTAAAAGGTATTGATTTTAAAGAAGATGGAAACATTCTTGGGCACAAATTGGAATACAACT
ATAACTCACACAATGTATACATCATGGCAGACAAACAAAAGAATGGAATCAAAGCTAACTTCAAAATTAG
ACACAACATTGAAGATGGAAGCGTTCAACTAGCAGACCATTATCAACAAAATACTCCAATTGGCGATGGC
CCTGTCCTTTTACCAGACAACCATTACCTGTCCACACAATCTGCCCTTTCGAAAGATCCCAACGAAAAGA
GAGACCACATGGTCCTTCTTGAGTTTGTAACAGCTGCTGGGATTACACATGGCATGGATGAACTATACAA
AGGATCCGGCTGCTAACAAAGCCCGAAAGGAAGCTGAGTTGGCTGCTGCCACCGCTGAGCAATAACTAGC
ATAACCCCTTGGGGCCTCTAAACGGGTCTTGAGGGGTTTTTTGCTGAAAGGAGGAACTATATCCGGATAT
CCACAGGACGGGTGTGGTCGCCATGATCGCGTAGTCGATAGTGGCTCCAAGTAGCGAAGCGAGCAGGACT
GGGCGGCGGCCAAAGCGGTCGGACAGTGCTCCGAGAACGGGTGCGCATAGAAATTGCATCAACGCATATA
GCGCTAGAGCGGCCGCCACCGCGGTGGAGCTCCAATTCGCCCTATAGTGAGTCGTATTACAATTCACTGG
CCGTCGTTTTACAACGTCGTGACTGGGAAAACCCTGGCGTTACCCAACTTAATCGCCTTGCAGCACATCC
CCCTTTCGCCAGCTGGCGTAATAGCGAAGAGGCCCGCACCGATCGCCCTTCCCAACAGTTGCGCAGCCTG
AATGGCGAATGG
[124 nt withheld, positions 4423-4546]
C
[91 nt withheld, positions 4548-4638]
A
[49 nt withheld, positions 4640-4688]
CCTTTGACGTTGGAGTCCACGTTCTTT
[37 nt withheld, positions 4716-4752]
ACCCTATCTCGGTCTATTCTTTTGATTTATAAGGGATTTTGCCGATTTCGGCCTATTGGTTAAAAAATGA
GCTGATTTAACAAAAATTTAACGCGAATTTTAACAAAATATTAACGCTTACAATTTCCTGATGCGGTATT
TTCTCCTTACGCATCTGTGCGGTATTTCACACCGCATAGGGTAATAACTGATATAATTAAATTGAAGCTC
TAATTTGTGAGTTTAGTATACATGCATTTACTTATAATACAGTTTTTTAGTTTTGCTGGCCGCATCTTCT
CAAATATGCTTCCCAGCCTGCTTTTCTGTAACGTTCACCCTCTACCTTAGCATCCCTTCCCTTTGCAAAT
AGTCCTCTTCCAACAATAATAATGTCAGATCCTGTAGAGACCACATCATCCACGGTTCTATACTGTTGAC
CCAATGCGTCTCCCTTGTCATCTAAACCCACACCGGGTGTCATAATCAACCAATCGTAACCTTCATCTCT
TCCACCCATGTCTCTTTGAGCAATAAAGCCGATAACAAAATCTTTGTCGCTCTTCGCAATGTCAACAGTA
CCCTTAGTATATTCTCCAGTAGATAGGGAGCCCTTGCATGACAATTCTGCTAACATCAAAAGGCCTCTAG
GTTCCTTTGTTACTTCTTCTGCCGCCTGCTTCAAACCGCTAACAATACCTGGGCCCACCACACCGTGTGC
ATTCGTAATGTCTGCCCATTCTGCTATTCTGTATACACCCGCAGAGTACTGCAATTTGACTGTATTACCA
ATGTCAGCAAATTTTCTGTCTTCGAAGAGTAAAAAATTGTACTTGGCGGATAATGCCTTTAGCGGCTTAA
CTGTGCCCTCCATGGAAAAATCAGTCAAGATATCCACATGTGTTTTTAGTAAACAAATTTTGGGACCTAA
TGCTTCAACTAACTCCAGTAATTCCTTGGTGGTACGAACATCCAATGAAGCACACAAGTTTGTTTGCTTT
TCGTGCATGATATTAAATAGCTTGGCAGCAACAGGACTAGGATGAGTAGCAGCACGTTCCTTATATGTAG
CTTTCGACATGATTTATCTTCGTTTCCTGCAGGTTTTTGTTCTGTGCAGTTGGGTTAAGAATACTGGGCA
ATTTCATGTTTCTTCAACACTACATATGCGTATATATACCAATCTAAGTCTGTGCTCCTTCCTTCGTTCT
TCCTTCTGTTCGGAGATTACCGAATCAAAAAAATTTCAAGGAAACCGAAATCAAAAAAAAGAATAAAAAA
AAAATGATGAATTGAAAAGGTGGTATGGTGCACTCTCAGTACAATCTGCTCTGATGCCGCATAGTTAAGC
CAGCCCCGACACCCGCCAACACCCGCTGACGCGCCCTGACGGGCTTGTCTGCTCCCGGCATCCGCTTACA
GACAAGCTGTGACCGTCTCCGGGAGCTGCATGTGTCAGAGGTTTTCACCGTCATCACCGAAACGCGCGAG
ACGAAAGGGCCTCGTGATACGCCTATTTTTATAGGTTAATGTCATGATAATAATGGTTTCTTAGACGGAT
CGCTTGCCTGTAACTTACACGCGCCTCGTATCTTTTAATGATGGAATAATTTGGGAATTTACTCTGTGTT
TATTTATTTTTATGTTTTGTATTTGGATTTTAGAAAGTAAATAAAGAAGGTAGAAGAGTTACGGAATGAA
GAAAAAAAAATAAACAAA
